Addgene plasmid #59041: pFasBac+GFP-CAMSAP3 CC+CKK
Purpose: for baculovirus expression of mouse CAMSAP3 CC+CKK in Sf9 cells
Depositing lab: Ron Vale. Depositing organization: University of California, San Francisco (UCSF). Publication: Regulation of microtubule minus-end dynamics by CAMSAPs and Patronin. Hendershott MC, Vale RD. Proc Natl Acad Sci U S A. 2014 Apr 22;111(16):5860-5. doi: 10.1073/pnas.1404133111. Epub 2014 Mar 26. PubMed 24706919.
Backbone
  Vector backbone: pFasBac
  Modifications to backbone: eGFP added between BamHI and XhoI sites
  Vector type: Insect Expression
Growth in bacteria
  Bacterial resistance: Ampicillin, 100 μg/mL
  Growth temperature: 37°C
  Growth strain: Top10
  Copy number: Unknown
Gene/Insert
  Gene/Insert name: CAMSAP3 CC+CKK domain
  Species: M. musculus (mouse)
  Entrez Gene: Camsap3 (a.k.a. 2310057J16Rik, Kiaa1543, Nezha)
  Tag / fusion protein: His (N terminal on insert); eGFP (N terminal on insert)
  Cloning method: Gibson Cloning
  Sequencing primers: 5′ AAATGATAACCATCTCGC; 3′ CAAATGTGGTATGGCTGATT
Terms and licenses: Academic/Nonprofit Terms; Industry Terms: Not Available to Industry
How to cite: pFasBac+GFP-CAMSAP3 CC+CKK was a gift from Ron Vale (Addgene plasmid # 59041 ; http://n2t.net/addgene:59041 ; RRID:Addgene_59041)
