[The description below was written by a language model from this plasmid's Addgene catalogue record and pLannotate feature annotations shown in this document.]
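Description:
pFasBac+GFP-CAMSAP3 CC+CKK is a 7.5 kb baculovirus donor (transfer) plasmid built on a pFasBac backbone into which eGFP was added between the BamHI and XhoI sites. It is intended for producing a fluorescent fragment of mouse CAMSAP3 in Sf9 insect cells. In bacteria it replicates from a high-copy ColE1/pUC-type origin and is selected with ampicillin through the β-lactamase gene; an f1 origin is also present. The expression cassette and a gentamicin acetyltransferase marker driven by the Pc integron promoter lie between the Tn7R and Tn7L mini-Tn7 ends. In systems of this type, that arrangement allows the whole segment to be transposed into a baculovirus shuttle genome (bacmid) in E. coli, and gentamicin resistance marks the transposed segment. The resulting recombinant bacmid is then used to generate virus for infecting insect cells.

The payload is driven by the polyhedrin promoter from Autographa californica nucleopolyhedrovirus, a very strong late viral promoter, and is terminated by an SV40 polyadenylation signal. The annotated reading frame runs from an N-terminal polyhistidine tag, through a TEV protease cleavage site and EGFP, to roughly 2 kb of Camsap3 coding sequence. The record describes this fragment as the coiled-coil (CC) plus CKK domain region, and it was inserted by Gibson cloning. The His tag supports metal-affinity purification, and the TEV site sits so that cleavage should remove the tag while leaving GFP fused to the CAMSAP3 fragment. The associated study concerns regulation of microtubule minus-end dynamics by CAMSAP and Patronin proteins, so the construct fits the production of purified, fluorescently labelled protein for that kind of work. The short large T antigen, lacZα and bom annotations appear to be backbone remnants rather than functional elements.
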