Features (pLannotate 1.2.2; 18 found; start..end, strand, type, name):
      2..457     +  rep_origin     f1 ori (sequence partly withheld): f1 bacteriophage origin of replication; arrow indicates direction of (+) strand synthesis
    484..588     +  promoter       AmpR promoter: bla
    589..1449    +  CDS            AmpR: β-lactamase; bla; confers resistance to ampicillin, carbenicillin, and related antibiotics
   1620..2208    +  rep_origin     ori: high-copy-number ColE1/pMB1/pBR322/pUC origin of replication
   2394..2443    -  misc_feature   bom (fragment): basis of mobility region from pBR322
   2511..2735    -  mobile_element Tn7R: mini-Tn7 element (right end of the Tn7 transposon) Tn7
   2802..3335    -  CDS            GmR: gentamycin acetyltransferase; aacC1; confers resistance to gentamycin
   3524..3552    -  promoter       Pc promoter: intI1 (promoter lies within the coding sequence); class 1 integron promoter
   3530..3877    -  CDS            YPR2_ECOLX (fragment): Protein predicted: Swiss-Prot protein existence level 4. From Escherichia coli.
   3904..3995    +  promoter       polyhedrin promoter: polh from Autographa californica; promoter for the baculovirus polyhedrin gene
   4060..4079    +  CDS            8xHis (fragment): 8xHis affinity tag
   4101..4121    +  CDS            TEV site: tobacco etch virus (TEV) protease recognition and cleavage site
   4134..4847    +  CDS            EGFP: EGFP is a basic (constitutively fluorescent) green fluorescent protein published in 1996, derived from Aequorea victoria. It is reported to be a rapidly-maturing weak dimer with moderate acid sensitivity.
   4854..6875    +  CDS            Camsap3 (fragment): CAMP3_MOUSE - Also known as Kiaa1543 From Mus musculus (Mouse).
   6919..7002    +  CDS            large T antigen (fragment): large T antigen from SV40 (simian virus 40)
   7025..7159    +  polyA_signal   SV40 poly(A) signal: SV40 polyadenylation signal
   7188..7353    -  mobile_element Tn7L: mini-Tn7 element (left end of the Tn7 transposon) Tn7
   7516..7532    +  CDS            lacZα (fragment): LacZα fragment of β-galactosidase; lacZ fragment
>Addgene plasmid #59041 | pFasBac+GFP-CAMSAP3 CC+CKK | depositor full sequence | sequence record 92004 | pFasBac+GFP-CAMSAP3 CC+CKK sequence 7535 bps
G
[124 nt withheld, positions 2-125]
C
[91 nt withheld, positions 127-217]
A
[49 nt withheld, positions 219-267]
CCTTTGACGTTGGAGTCCACGTTCTTT
[37 nt withheld, positions 295-331]
ACCCTATCTCGGTCTATTCTTTTGATTTATAAGGGATTTTGCCGATTTCGGCCTATTGGTTAAAAAATGA
GCTGATTTAACAAAAATTTAACGCGAATTTTAACAAAATATTAACGTTTACAATTTCAGGTGGCACTTTT
CGGGGAAATGTGCGCGGAACCCCTATTTGTTTATTTTTCTAAATACATTCAAATATGTATCCGCTCATGA
GACAATAACCCTGATAAATGCTTCAATAATATTGAAAAAGGAAGAGTATGAGTATTCAACATTTCCGTGT
CGCCCTTATTCCCTTTTTTGCGGCATTTTGCCTTCCTGTTTTTGCTCACCCAGAAACGCTGGTGAAAGTA
AAAGATGCTGAAGATCAGTTGGGTGCACGAGTGGGTTACATCGAACTGGATCTCAACAGCGGTAAGATCC
TTGAGAGTTTTCGCCCCGAAGAACGTTTTCCAATGATGAGCACTTTTAAAGTTCTGCTATGTGGCGCGGT
ATTATCCCGTATTGACGCCGGGCAAGAGCAACTCGGTCGCCGCATACACTATTCTCAGAATGACTTGGTT
GAGTACTCACCAGTCACAGAAAAGCATCTTACGGATGGCATGACAGTAAGAGAATTATGCAGTGCTGCCA
TAACCATGAGTGATAACACTGCGGCCAACTTACTTCTGACAACGATCGGAGGACCGAAGGAGCTAACCGC
TTTTTTGCACAACATGGGGGATCATGTAACTCGCCTTGATCGTTGGGAACCGGAGCTGAATGAAGCCATA
CCAAACGACGAGCGTGACACCACGATGCCTGTAGCAATGGCAACAACGTTGCGCAAACTATTAACTGGCG
AACTACTTACTCTAGCTTCCCGGCAACAATTAATAGACTGGATGGAGGCGGATAAAGTTGCAGGACCACT
TCTGCGCTCGGCCCTTCCGGCTGGCTGGTTTATTGCTGATAAATCTGGAGCCGGTGAGCGTGGGTCTCGC
GGTATCATTGCAGCACTGGGGCCAGATGGTAAGCCCTCCCGTATCGTAGTTATCTACACGACGGGGAGTC
AGGCAACTATGGATGAACGAAATAGACAGATCGCTGAGATAGGTGCCTCACTGATTAAGCATTGGTAACT
GTCAGACCAAGTTTACTCATATATACTTTAGATTGATTTAAAACTTCATTTTTAATTTAAAAGGATCTAG
GTGAAGATCCTTTTTGATAATCTCATGACCAAAATCCCTTAACGTGAGTTTTCGTTCCACTGAGCGTCAG
ACCCCGTAGAAAAGATCAAAGGATCTTCTTGAGATCCTTTTTTTCTGCGCGTAATCTGCTGCTTGCAAAC
AAAAAAACCACCGCTACCAGCGGTGGTTTGTTTGCCGGATCAAGAGCTACCAACTCTTTTTCCGAAGGTA
ACTGGCTTCAGCAGAGCGCAGATACCAAATACTGTCCTTCTAGTGTAGCCGTAGTTAGGCCACCACTTCA
AGAACTCTGTAGCACCGCCTACATACCTCGCTCTGCTAATCCTGTTACCAGTGGCTGCTGCCAGTGGCGA
TAAGTCGTGTCTTACCGGGTTGGACTCAAGACGATAGTTACCGGATAAGGCGCAGCGGTCGGGCTGAACG
GGGGGTTCGTGCACACAGCCCAGCTTGGAGCGAACGACCTACACCGAACTGAGATACCTACAGCGTGAGC
ATTGAGAAAGCGCCACGCTTCCCGAAGGGAGAAAGGCGGACAGGTATCCGGTAAGCGGCAGGGTCGGAAC
AGGAGAGCGCACGAGGGAGCTTCCAGGGGGAAACGCCTGGTATCTTTATAGTCCTGTCGGGTTTCGCCAC
CTCTGACTTGAGCGTCGATTTTTGTGATGCTCGTCAGGGGGGCGGAGCCTATGGAAAAACGCCAGCAACG
CGGCCTTTTTACGGTTCCTGGCCTTTTGCTGGCCTTTTGCTCACATGTTCTTTCCTGCGTTATCCCCTGA
TTCTGTGGATAACCGTATTACCGCCTTTGAGTGAGCTGATACCGCTCGCCGCAGCCGAACGACCGAGCGC
AGCGAGTCAGTGAGCGAGGAAGCGGAAGAGCGCCTGATGCGGTATTTTCTCCTTACGCATCTGTGCGGTA
TTTCACACCGCAGACCAGCCGCGTAACCTGGCAAAATCGGTTACGGTTGAGTAATAAATGGATGCCCTGC
GTAAGCGGGTGTGGGCGGACAATAAAGTCTTAAACTGAACAAAATAGATCTAAACTATGACAATAAAGTC
TTAAACTAGACAGAATAGTTGTAAACTGAAATCAGTCCAGTTATGCTGTGAAAAAGCATACTGGACTTTT
GTTATGGCTAAAGCAAACTCTTCATTTTCTGAAGTGCAAATTGCCCGTCGTATTAAAGAGGGGCGTGGCC
AAGGGCATGGTAAAGACTATATTCGCGGCGTTGTGACAATTTACCGAACAACTCCGCGGCCGGGAAGCCG
ATCTCGGCTTGAACGAATTGTTAGGTGGCGGTACTTGGGTCGATATCAAAGTGCATCACTTCTTCCCGTA
TGCCCAACTTTGTATAGAGAGCCACTGCGGGATCGTCACCGTAATCTGCTTGCACGTAGATCACATAAGC
ACCAAGCGCGTTGGCCTCATGCTTGAGGAGATTGATGAGCGCGGTGGCAATGCCCTGCCTCCGGTGCTCG
CCGGAGACTGCGAGATCATAGATATAGATCTCACTACGCGGCTGCTCAAACCTGGGCAGAACGTAAGCCG
CGAGAGCGCCAACAACCGCTTCTTGGTCGAAGGCAGCAAGCGCGATGAATGTCTTACTACGGAGCAAGTT
CCCGAGGTAATCGGAGTCCGGCTGATGTTGGGAGTAGGTGGCTACGTCTCCGAACTCACGACCGAAAAGA
TCAAGAGCAGCCCGCATGGATTTGACTTGGTCAGGGCCGAGCCTACATGTGCGAATGATGCCCATACTTG
AGCCACCTAACTTTGTTTTAGGGCGACTGCCCTGCTGCGTAACATCGTTGCTGCTGCGTAACATCGTTGC
TGCTCCATAACATCAAACATCGACCCACGGCGTAACGCGCTTGCTGCTTGGATGCCCGAGGCATAGACTG
TACAAAAAAACAGTCATAACAAGCCATGAAAACCGCCACTGCGCCGTTACCACCGCTGCGTTCGGTCAAG
GTTCTGGACCAGTTGCGTGAGCGCATACGCTACTTGCATTACAGTTTACGAACCGAACAGGCTTATGTCA
ACTGGGTTCGTGCCTTCATCCGTTTCCACGGTGTGCGTCACCCGGCAACCTTGGGCAGCAGCGAAGTCGA
GGCATTTCTGTCCTGGCTGGCGAACGAGCGCAAGGTTTCGGTCTCCACGCATCGTCAGGCATTGGCGGCC
TTGCTGTTCTTCTACGGCAAGGTGCTGTGCACGGATCTGCCCTGGCTTCAGGAGATCGGAAGACCTCGGC
CGTCGCGGCGCTTGCCGGTGGTGCTGACCCCGGATGAAGTGGTTCGCATCCTCGGTTTTCTGGAAGGCGA
GCATCGTTTGTTCGCCCAGGACTCTAGCTATAGTTCTAGTGGTTGGCTACGTATACTCCGGAATATTAAT
AGATCATGGAGATAATTAAAATGATAACCATCTCGCAAATAAATAAGTATTTTACTGTTTTCGTAACAGT
TTTGTAATAAAAAAACCTATAAATATTCCGGATTATTCATACCGTCCCACCATCGGGCGCGGATCTCGGT
CCGAAACCATGTCGTACTACCATCACCATCACCATCACGATTACGATATCCCAACGACCGAAAACCTGTA
TTTTCAGGGCGCCATGGATCCAGTGAGCAAGGGCGAGGAGCTGTTCACCGGGGTGGTGCCCATCCTGGTC
GAGCTGGACGGCGACGTAAACGGCCACAAGTTCAGCGTGTCCGGCGAGGGCGAGGGCGATGCCACCTACG
GCAAGCTGACCCTGAAGTTCATCTGCACCACCGGCAAGCTGCCCGTGCCCTGGCCCACCCTCGTGACCAC
CCTGACCTACGGCGTGCAGTGCTTCAGCCGCTACCCCGACCACATGAAGCAGCACGACTTCTTCAAGTCC
GCCATGCCCGAAGGCTACGTCCAGGAGCGCACCATCTTCTTCAAGGACGACGGCAACTACAAGACCCGCG
CCGAGGTGAAGTTCGAGGGCGACACCCTGGTGAACCGCATCGAGCTGAAGGGCATCGACTTCAAGGAGGA
CGGCAACATCCTGGGGCACAAGCTGGAGTACAACTACAACAGCCACAACGTCTATATCATGGCCGACAAG
CAGAAGAACGGCATCAAGGTGAACTTCAAGATCCGCCACAACATCGAGGACGGCAGCGTGCAGCTCGCCG
ACCACTACCAGCAGAACACCCCCATCGGCGACGGCCCCGTGCTGCTGCCCGACAACCACTACCTGAGCAC
CCAGTCCGCCCTGAGCAAAGACCCCAACGAGAAGCGCGATCACATGGTCCTGCTGGAGTTCGTGACCGCC
GCCGGGATCACTCTCGGCATGGACGAGCTGTACAAGGAGCTAGAGGCTGAGTCAGGATTGGGGTCTCCAA
CATCCACCCCCGTAGCACCTGAGGCCTTGAGCTCAGAGATGAGTGAGCTGGGAGCCAGGCTGGAGGAGAA
GCGCCGAGCCATAGAGGCACAGAAACGACGCATTGAGGCAATCTTTGCCAAGCATAGGCAGAGGCTGGGC
AAGAGCGCTTTCCTGCAGGTGCAGCCTCGGGAGGCTGCAGGGGAGGCCGAGGAGGAAGCTGAGCTGGGCT
CAGTTCCTGGTGGGGAACGGCCAGCAGGTGAGGGCCAGGGTGAGCCGTCCTTACGGCACAAGTCAGTTAC
CTTCTCTCCAGACCTGGGCCCAGTGCCCCCAGAGGGACTTGGGGATTACAATAGAGCAGTCAGTAAGCTG
AGTGCCGCTCTGAGCTCTCTGCAGCGGGACATGCAGAGGCTCACAGACCAGCAACAGCGGCTTCTAGCCC
CTCCAGAAGCTCCTGGACCTGCCCCACCACCTGCAGCCTGGGTCATTCCTGGACCCGCCACTGGGCCTAA
AGCAGCATCCCCCAGCCCTGCCCGTCGTGCCCCAGCTGCCCGACGCAGCCCTGGGCCAGGCCCCAGCCCA
ACACCCCGTAGTCCAAAACATGCAAGGCCGGCAGAGCTGAAGCTTGCACCTTTGACAAGGGTACTCACAC
CACCCCATGATGTAGACAGCCTCCCTCACCTACGCAAGTTTTCACCCAGCCAGGTGCCTGTACAGACTCG
CTCCTCTATCCTCCTGTCGGAGGGGACACCTCCCGAGGAGCCCACCACCAAGCCTGCCCTCATTGAGATC
CCTCTAGCCAGCCTGGGGGAGCCTGCTGCTGATGAGGAAGGAGATGGGAGCCCCCCTGGGGCTGAGGATT
CCTTAGAGGAAGAGGCATCTTCTGAGGGAGAGCCCCGATCAGGGCTTGGATTCTTTTATAAGGACGAAGA
CAAGCCTGAGGATGAGATGGCTCAGAAGCGAGCTAGCCTGCTGGAGCGTCAGCAGAGGCGGGTAGAGGAA
GCCCGGCGGCGCAAACAGTGGCAGGAGGCAGAGAAGGAGCAGAAACGGGAGGAGGCCGCCAGGCTGGCTC
AGGAGGCTCCAGGCTTGGCCTTTACAACTCCTGTTGTAGCCTCTGCGGCTCCAGTGGCCACCTTGGCTCC
TACTACCAGAGCCATGGCCCCAGCTGAGGAGGAGGTGGGCCCCCGGCGGGGGGACTTCACAAGACTTGAG
TATGAACGCCGGGCACAACTGAAACTGATGGATGACCTTGATAAGGTGCTACGGCCCCGGGCCTCAGGGA
CCGGGGGACCAGGGCGGGGCGGGCGCAGGGCCACCCGGCCACGCTCTGGTTGCTGTGATGACTCGGCCTT
GGCACGAAGCCCAGCCCGCGGCCTGCTGGGTTCACGGCTCAGCAAGGTCTATTCCCAGTCCACGCTGTCC
CTATCTACGGTGGCCAACGAGGCTCCCAATAACCTTGGTGTGAAGAGGCCCACCTCTCGGGCCCCTTCTC
CATCAGGCCTCATGTCTCCAAGCCGCCTGCCTGGCAGTCGAGAACGTGACTGGGAGAATGGAAGCAATGC
ATCCTCCCCAGCATCAGTGCCTGAGTACACAGGTCCCCGGCTATACAAGGAACCCAGCGCCAAGTCTAAC
AAGTTTATCATCCACAATGCCTTGTCACACTGCTGCCTGGCAGGCAAGGTGAATGAGCCCCAGAAGAACA
GAATTCTAGAGGAAATCGAGAAAAGCAAGGCCAACCACTTCCTGATTCTCTTTCGGGACTCAAGCTGCCA
GTTCCGGGCCCTCTACACTCTGTCTGGGGAGACAGAGGAGCTATCGAGGCTGGCAGGCTATGGGCCTCGG
ACCGTCACTCCTGCCATGGTCGAAGGCATCTATAAGTACAACTCGGATCGCAAACGGTTCACCCAGATCC
CTGCTAAAACCATGTCTATGAGTGTAGACGCCTTCACTATCCAGGGACACCTTTGGCAAAGCAAGAAGCC
CACCACGCCCAAGAAGGGTGGCGGTACCCCCAAATAGTCGAGGCATGCGGTACCAAGCTTGTCGAGAAGT
ACTAGAGGATCATAATCAGCCATACCACATTTGTAGAGGTTTTACTTGCTTTAAAAAACCTCCCACACCT
CCCCCTGAACCTGAAACATAAAATGAATGCAATTGTTGTTGTTAACTTGTTTATTGCAGCTTATAATGGT
TACAAATAAAGCAATAGCATCACAAATTTCACAAATAAAGCATTTTTTTCACTGCATTCTAGTTGTGGTT
TGTCCAAACTCATCAATGTATCTTATCATGTCTGGATCTGATCACTGCTTGAGCCTAGGAGATCCGAACC
AGATAAGTGAAATCTAGTTCCAAACTATTTTGTCATTTTTAATTTTCGTATTAGCTTACGACGCTACACC
CAGTTCCCATCTATTTTGTCACTCTTCCCTAAATAATCCTTAAAAACTCCATTTCCACCCCTCCCAGTTC
CCAACTATTTTGTCCGCCCACAGCGGGGCATTTTTCTTCCTGTTATGTTTTTAATCAAACATCCTGCCAA
CTCCATGTGACAAACCGTCATCTTCGGCTACTTTTTCTCTGTCACAGAATGAAAATTTTTCTGTCATCTC
TTCGTTATTAATGTTTGTAATTGACTGAATATCAACGCTTATTTGCAGCCTGAATGGCGAATGG
