>Addgene plasmid #59041 | pFasBac+GFP-CAMSAP3 CC+CKK | addgene partial sequence | sequence record 93936 | EGFP-N 5'-CGTCGCCGTCCAGCTCGACCAG-3'
TGGATCCATGGCGCCCTGAAAATACAGGTTTTCGGTCGTTGGGATATCGTAATCGTGATGGTGATGGTGA
TGGTAGTACGACATGGTTTCGGACCGAGATCCGCGCCCGATGGTGGGACGGTATGAATAATCCGGAATAT
TTATAGGTTTTTTTATTACAAAACTGTTACGAAAACAGTAAAATACTTATTTATTTGCGAGATGGTTATC
ATTTTAATTATCTCCATGATCTATTAATATTCCGGAGTATACGTAGCCAACCACTAGAACTATAGCTAGA
GTCCTGGGCGAACAAACGATGCTCGCCTTCCAGAAAACCGAGGATGCGAACCACTTCATCCGGGGTCAGC
ACCACCGGCAAGCGCCGCGACGGCCGAGGTCTTCCGATCTCCTGAAGCCAGGGCAGATCCGTGCACAGCA
CCTTGCCGTAGAAGAACAGCAAGGCCGCCAATGCCTGACGATGCGTGGAGACCGAAACCTTGCGCTCGTT
CGCCAGCCAGGACAGAAATGCCTCGACTTCGCTGCTGCCCAAGGTTGCCGGGTGACGCACACCGTGGAAA
CGGATGAAGGCACGAACCCAGTTGACATAAGCCTGTTCGGTTCGTAAACTGTAATGCAAGTAGCGTATGC
GCTCACGCAACTGGTCCAGAACCTTGACCGAACGCAGCGGTGGTAACGGCGCAGTGGCGGTTTTCATGGC
TTGTTATGACTGTTTTTTTGTACAGTCTATGCCTCGGGCATCCAAGCAGCAAGCGCGTTACGCCGTGGGT
CGATGTTTGATGTTATGGAGCAGCAACGATGTTACGCAGCAGGGCAGTCG
