>Addgene plasmid #59041 | pFasBac+GFP-CAMSAP3 CC+CKK | addgene partial sequence | sequence record 94114 | N-ter GFP 5'-GGATCACTCTCGGCATGG-3'
GATTGGGGTCTCCAACATCCACCCCCGTAGCACCTGAGGCCTTGAGCTCAGAGATGAGTGAGCTGGGAGC
CAGGCTGGAGGAGAAGCGCCGAGCCATAGAGGCACAGAAACGACGCATTGAGGCAATCTTTGCCAAGCAT
AGGCAGAGGCTGGGCAAGAGCGCTTTCCTGCAGGTGCAGCCTCGGGAGGCTGCAGGGGAGGCCGAGGAGG
AAGCTGAGCTGGGCTCAGTTCCTGGTGGGGAACGGCCAGCAGGTGAGGGCCAGGGTGAGCCGTCCTTACG
GCACAAGTCAGTTACCTTCTCTCCAGACCTGGGCCCAGTGCCCCCAGAGGGACTTGGGGATTACAATAGA
GCAGTCAGTAAGCTGAGTGCCGCTCTGAGCTCTCTGCAGCGGGACATGCAGAGGCTCACAGACCAGCAAC
AGCGGCTTCTAGCCCCTCCAGAAGCTCCTGGACCTGCCCCACCACCTGCAGCCTGGGTCATTCCTGGACC
CGCCACTGGGCCTAAAGCAGCATCCCCCAGCCCTGCCCGTCGTGCCCCAGCTGCCCGACGCAGCCCTGGG
CCAGGCCCCAGCCCAACACCCCGTAGTCCAAAACATGCAAGGCCGGCAGAGCTGAAGCTTGCACCTTTGA
CAAGGGTACTCACACCACCCCATGATGTAGACAGCCTCCCTCACCTACGCAAGTTTTCACCCAGCCAGGT
GCCTGTACAGACTCGCTCCTCTATCCTCCTGTCGGAGGGGACACCTCCCGAGGAGCCCACCACCAAGCCT
GCCCTCATTGAGATCCCTCTAGCCAG
