>Addgene plasmid #59041 | pFasBac+GFP-CAMSAP3 CC+CKK | addgene partial sequence | sequence record 94149 | pEGFP-R 5'-acctctacaaatgtggtatg-3'
GCTTGGTACCGCATGCCTCGACTATTTGGGGGTACCGCCACCCTTCTTGGGCGTGGTGGGCTTCTTGCTT
TGCCAAAGGTGTCCCTGGATAGTGAAGGCGTCTACACTCATAGACATGGTTTTAGCAGGGATCTGGGTGA
ACCGTTTGCGATCCGAGTTGTACTTATAGATGCCTTCGACCATGGCAGGAGTGACGGTCCGAGGCCCATA
GCCTGCCAGCCTCGATAGCTCCTCTGTCTCCCCAGACAGAGTGTAGAGGGCCCGGAACTGGCAGCTTGAG
TCCCGAAAGAGAATCAGGAAGTGGTTGGCCTTGCTTTTCTCGATTTCCTCTAGAATTCTGTTCTTCTGGG
GCTCATTCACCTTGCCTGCCAGGCAGCAGTGTGACAAGGCATTGTGGATGATAAACTTGTTAGACTTGGC
GCTGGGTTCCTTGTATAGCCGGGGACCTGTGTACTCAGGCACTGATGCTGGGGAGGATGCATTGCTTCCA
TTCTCCCAGTCACGTTCTCGACTGCCAGGCAGGCGGCTTGGAGACATGAGGCCTGATGGAGAAGGGGCCC
GAGAGGTGGGCCTCTTCACACCAAGGTTATTGGGAGCCTCGTTGGCCACCGTAGATAGGGACAGCGTGGA
CTGGGAATAGACCTTGCTGAGCCGTGAACCCAGCAGGCCGCGGGCTGGGCTTCGTGCCAAGGCCGAGTCA
TCACAGCAACCAGAGCGTGGCCGGGTGGCCCTGCGCCCGCCCCGCCCTGGTCCCCCGGTCCCTGAGGCCC
GGGGCCGTAGCACCTTATCAAGGTCATCCATCAGTTTCAGTTGTGCCCGGCGTTCATACTCAAGTCTTGT
GAAGT
